>Addgene plasmid #64209 | pBa-FRB-3myc-Rab5a | depositor full sequence | sequence record 107629 | pBa-FRB-3myc-Rab5a sequence 7062 bps
TTAGTGCATGCATACCCCTCGGTGTTATTGCTGCTCTGTGCACGCACGCTCATTGTATCACTTCATCCCA
GTGCATGCACTCACACTGGAGCGATTGCTGCTCGGTGCACGCACACTCATTGTATCACGTCAGCTCAGTG
GCTGCACGCACACCGGTGTTATTGCTGCTCGGTGCGTGCATGCACATCAGTGTCGCTGCAGCTCAGTGCA
TGCACGCTCATTGCCCATCGCTATCCCTGCCTCTCCTGCTGGCGCTCCCCGGGAGGTGACTTCAAGGGGA
CCGCAGGACCACCTCGGGGGTGGGGGGAGGGCTGCACACGCGGACCCCGCTCCCCCTCCCCAACAAAGCA
CTGTGGAATCAAAAAGGGGGGAGGGGGGATGGAGGGGCGCGTCACACCCCCGCCCCACACCCTCACCTCG
AGGTGAGCCCCACGTTCTGCTTCACTCTCCCCATCTCCCCCCCCTCCCCACCCCCAATTTTGTATTTATT
TATTTTTTAATTATTTTGTGCAGCGATGGGGGCGGGGGGGGGGGGGGCGCGCGCCAGGCGGGGCGGGGCG
GGGCGAGGGGCGGGGCGGGGCGAGGCGGAGAGGTGCGGCGGCAGCCAATCAGAGCGGCGCGCTCCGAAAG
TTTCCTTTTATGGCGAGGCGGCGGCGGCGGCGGCCCTATAAAAAGCGAAGCGCGCGGCGGGCGGGAGTCG
CTGCGTTGCCTTCGCCCCGTGCCCCGCTCCGCGCCGCCTCGCGCCGCCCGCCCCGGCTCTGACTGACCGC
GTTACTCCCACAGGTGAGCGGGCGGGACGGCCCTTCTCCTCCGGGCTGTAATTAGCGCTTGGTTTAATGA
CGGCTCGTTTCTTTTCTGTGGCTGCGTGAAAGCCTTAAAGGGCTCCGGGAGGGCCCTTTGTGCGGGGGGG
AGCGGCTCGGGGGGTGCGTGCGTGTGTGTGTGCGTGGGGAGCGCCGCGTGCGGCCCGCGCTGCCCGGCGG
CTGTGAGCGCTGCGGGCGCGGCGCGGGGCTTTGTGCGCTCCGCGTGTGCGCGAGGGGAGCGCGGCCGGGG
GCGGTGCCCCGCGGTGCGGGGGGGCTGCGAGGGGAACAAAGGCTGCGTGCGGGGTGTGTGCGTGGGGGGG
TGAGCAGGGGGTGTGGGCGCGGCGGTCGGGCTGTAACCCCCCCCTGCACCCCCCTCCCCGAGTTGCTGAG
CACGGCCCGGCTTCGGGTGCGGGGCTCCGTGCGGGGCGTGGCGCGGGGCTCGCCGTGCCGGGCGGGGGGT
GGCGGCAGGTGGGGGTGCCGGGCGGGGCGGGGCCGCCTCGGGCCGGGGAGGGCTCGGGGGAGGGGCGCGG
CGGCCCCGGAGCGCCGGCGGCTGTCGAGGCGCGGCGAGCCGCAGCCATTGCCTTTTATGGTAATCGTGCG
AGAGGGCGCAGGGACTTCCTTTGTCCCAAATCTGGCGGAGCCGAAATCTGGGAGGCGCCGCCGCACCCCC
TCTAGCGGGCGCGGGCGAAGCGGTGCGGCGCCGGCAGGAAGGAAATGGGCGGGGAGGGCCTTCGTGCGTC
GCCGCGCCGCCGTCCCCTTCTCCATCTCCAGCCTCGGGGCTGCCGCAGGGGGACGGCTGCCTTCGGGGGG
GACGGGGCAGGGCGGGGTTCGGCTTCTGGCGTGTGACCGGCGGGGTTTATATCTTCCCTTCTCTGTTCCT
CCGCAGCCCCCAAGCTTGGCGCGCCTAGGCCTACCATGGCTTCTAGAATCCTCTGGCATGAGATGTGGCA
TGAAGGCCTGGAAGAGGCATCTCGTTTGTACTTTGGGGAAAGGAACGTGAAAGGCATGTTTGAGGTGCTG
GAGCCCTTGCATGCTATGATGGAACGGGGCCCCCAGACTCTGAAGGAAACATCCTTTAATCAGGCCTATG
GTCGAGATTTAATGGAGGCCCAAGAGTGGTGCAGGAAGTACATGAAATCAGGGAATGTCAAGGACCTCCT
CCAAGCCTGGGACCTCTATTATCATGTGTTCCGACGAATCTCAAAGACTAGTTATCCGTACGGAATGCAG
AAGCTGATCTCAGAGGAGGACCTGCAAAAACTTATTTCTGAAGAGGATCTGCAAAAGCTTATTTCTGAAG
AAGATCTGTACAAGCGGACCGGAAGTGGAATGGCTAATCGAGGAGCAACAAGACCCAACGGGCCAAATAC
TGGAAATAAAATATGCCAGTTCAAACTGGTCCTTCTAGGAGAGTCTGCTGTTGGCAAATCAAGCCTGGTT
CTTCGCTTTGTGAAAGGCCAATTTCATGAATTTCAAGAGAGTACCATTGGGGCTGCCTTTCTAACCCAAA
CTGTGTGTCTTGATGACACAACAGTAAAATTTGAAATATGGGATACAGCTGGTCAAGAACGGTATCATAG
CTTAGCACCAATGTACTACCGAGGAGCACAAGCAGCCATAGTTGTGTATGATATCACAAATGAGGAATCC
TTTGCGAGAGCAAAAAACTGGGTTAAAGAACTTCAAAGGCAAGCAAGTCCTAATATTGTGATAGCTTTGT
CAGGAAACAAAGCTGACTTAGCAAATAAAAGAGCTGTTGACTTCCAGGAAGCACAGTCCTATGCAGATGA
CAACAGCTTATTATTTATGGAGACATCAGCTAAGACATCAATGAATGTAAATGAAATATTTATGGCAATA
GCTAAAAAGCTGCCAAAGAATGAACCACAGAATCCTGGTGCAAACTCAGCCAGAGGACGAGGAGTAGACC
TTACTGAGCCTGCACAGCCAGCCAGAAGCCAGTGTTGTAGTAACTGATTCTAGATAAGTAATGATCATAA
TCAGCCATATCACATCTGTAGAGGTTTTACTTGCTTTAAAAAACCTCCCACACCTCCCCCTGAACCTGAA
ACATAAAATGAATGCAATTGTTGTTGTTAACTTGTTTATTGCAGCTTATAATGGTTACAAATAAAGCAAT
AGCATCACAAATTTCACAAATAAAGCATTTTTTTCACTGCATTCTAGTTGTGGTTTGTCCAAACTCATCA
ATGTATCTTATCATGTCTGGATCCCCGGGTACCGAGCTCGAATTCGTAATCATGGTCATAGCTGTTTCCT
GTGTGAAATTGTTATCCGCTCACAATTCCACACAACATACGAGCCGGAAGCATAAAGTGTAAAGCCTGGG
GTGCCTAATGAGTGAGCTAACTCACATTAATTGCGTTGCGCTCACTGCCCGCTTTCCAGTCGGGAAACCT
GTCGTGCCAGCTGCATTAATGAATCGGCCAACGCGCGGGGAGAGGCGGTTTGCGTATTGGGCGCTCTTCC
GCTTCCTCGCTCACTGACTCGCTGCGCTCGGTCGTTCGGCTGCGGCGAGCGGTATCAGCTCACTCAAAGG
CGGTAATACGGTTATCCACAGAATCAGGGGATAACGCAGGAAAGAACATGTGAGCAAAAGGCCAGCAAAA
GGCCAGGAACCGTAAAAAGGCCGCGTTGCTGGCGTTTTTCCATAGGCTCCGCCCCCCTGACGAGCATCAC
AAAAATCGACGCTCAAGTCAGAGGTGGCGAAACCCGACAGGACTATAAAGATACCAGGCGTTTCCCCCTG
GAAGCTCCCTCGTGCGCTCTCCTGTTCCGACCCTGCCGCTTACCGGATACCTGTCCGCCTTTCTCCCTTC
GGGAAGCGTGGCGCTTTCTCATAGCTCACGCTGTAGGTATCTCAGTTCGGTGTAGGTCGTTCGCTCCAAG
CTGGGCTGTGTGCACGAACCCCCCGTTCAGCCCGACCGCTGCGCCTTATCCGGTAACTATCGTCTTGAGT
CCAACCCGGTAAGACACGACTTATCGCCACTGGCAGCAGCCACTGGTAACAGGATTAGCAGAGCGAGGTA
TGTAGGCGGTGCTACAGAGTTCTTGAAGTGGTGGCCTAACTACGGCTACACTAGAAGGACAGTATTTGGT
ATCTGCGCTCTGCTGAAGCCAGTTACCTTCGGAAAAAGAGTTGGTAGCTCTTGATCCGGCAAACAAACCA
CCGCTGGTAGCGGTGGTTTTTTTGTTTGCAAGCAGCAGATTACGCGCAGAAAAAAAGGATCTCAAGAAGA
TCCTTTGATCTTTTCTACGGGGTCTGACGCTCAGTGGAACGAAAACTCACGTTAAGGGATTTTGGTCATG
AGATTATCAAAAAGGATCTTCACCTAGATCCTTTTAAATTAAAAATGAAGTTTTAAATCAATCTAAAGTA
TATATGAGTAAACTTGGTCTGACAGTTACCAATGCTTAATCAGTGAGGCACCTATCTCAGCGATCTGTCT
ATTTCGTTCATCCATAGTTGCCTGACTCCCCGTCGTGTAGATAACTACGATACGGGAGGGCTTACCATCT
GGCCCCAGTGCTGCAATGATACCGCGAGACCCACGCTCACCGGCTCCAGATTTATCAGCAATAAACCAGC
CAGCCGGAAGGGCCGAGCGCAGAAGTGGTCCTGCAACTTTATCCGCCTCCATCCAGTCTATTAATTGTTG
CCGGGAAGCTAGAGTAAGTAGTTCGCCAGTTAATAGTTTGCGCAACGTTGTTGCCATTGCTACAGGCATC
GTGGTGTCACGCTCGTCGTTTGGTATGGCTTCATTCAGCTCCGGTTCCCAACGATCAAGGCGAGTTACAT
GATCCCCCATGTTGTGCAAAAAAGCGGTTAGCTCCTTCGGTCCTCCGATCGTTGTCAGAAGTAAGTTGGC
CGCAGTGTTATCACTCATGGTTATGGCAGCACTGCATAATTCTCTTACTGTCATGCCATCCGTAAGATGC
TTTTCTGTGACTGGTGAGTACTCAACCAAGTCATTCTGAGAATAGTGTATGCGGCGACCGAGTTGCTCTT
GCCCGGCGTCAATACGGGATAATACCGCGCCACATAGCAGAACTTTAAAAGTGCTCATCATTGGAAAACG
TTCTTCGGGGCGAAAACTCTCAAGGATCTTACCGCTGTTGAGATCCAGTTCGATGTAACCCACTCGTGCA
CCCAACTGATCTTCAGCATCTTTTACTTTCACCAGCGTTTCTGGGTGAGCAAAAACAGGAAGGCAAAATG
CCGCAAAAAAGGGAATAAGGGCGACACGGAAATGTTGAATACTCATACTCTTCCTTTTTCAATATTATTG
AAGCATTTATCAGGGTTATTGTCTCATGAGCGGATACATATTTGAATGTATTTAGAAAAATAAACAAATA
GGGGTTCCGCGCACATTTCCCCGAAAAGTGCCACCTGACGTCTAAGAAACCATTATTATCATGACATTAA
CCTATAAAAATAGGCGTATCACGAGGCCCTTTCGTCTCGCGCGTTTCGGTGATGACGGTGAAAACCTCTG
ACACATGCAGCTCCCGGAGACGGTCACAGCTTGTCTGTAAGCGGATGCCGGGAGCAGACAAGCCCGTCAG
GGCGCGTCAGCGGGTGTTGGCGGGTGTCGGGGTTGGCTTAACTATGCGGCATCAGAGCAGATTGTACTGA
GAGTGCACCATATGCGGTGTGAAATACCGCACAGATGCGTAAGGAGAAAATACCGCATCAGGCGCCATTC
GCCATTCAGGCTGCGCAACTGTTGGGAAGGGCGATCGGTGCGGGCCTCTTCGCTATTACGCCAGCTGGCG
AAAGGGGGATGTGCTGCAAGGCGATTAAGTTGGGTAACGCCAGGGTTTTCCCAGTCACGACGTTGTAAAA
CGACGGCCAGTGCCAAGTTGGGATCTTTGCATTGGCCCACGGCTCTCAGGATGGGGATGCTCCCCTTCAG
CACCCGGTTCCCCTTGGAAACTGATGGTCCTGGCTCTGTGGCATGGCAGTGGCACTGTGAGGAGCCCCTA
CCAGCAGCACACAGTGGGTTTGGCACTGCCACGCTCCGGATGCCGCGCTCTGATCCAACCCCATAATCAA
GGGAACCCGAATTGCCCCATCATTGCCCCCACCACCCCCATCCTGCCGGGCCCTCACACCCCACGCTGCC
TTGTGGTGACATTCCCCAGCCCAAACCCACGGCTTCATGGCTACCGCGGGGCATTTCCCATTGCCGCCCC
ATTATCAGCTCTGCACACCTCCCGCTGTACCCATGCCTCGTGGCTGCCCTTCTTTGACGTATAATCTTCT
AATTAATACCCGGCCTTGTCAAAGTGGAGCACAAACGTTAATTAATTCCCCAGCAGGCAGGTAATTAACA
GTGTGACTCCCTTTTTGCTGCGAGTGGGGCTGATACAGAGAGATGTGGCACTATGGAGCCCACGGGGTCC
TGGCACTGGGTGCCCACGGAGGTCCCCATGTGCTGCAGTGTCACCGCCTCCGAGGTGACAGTATTGTCCC
TGCGGTGTCCCTGCAGCTCAGCTCTGTCCACAGGGCCACCTCCAGTTTGGAGGGGACACAATGCAGCCCC
GATGCAACCCATCCTCGCAGCATCCCAGGGACAAAGACCCCACTGCAAGACCGCACACAGGGCTGGGTCC
CGCTCCCCTAATATCTACAGTGCTTTTGCATGGCCCCTTAATCAATGCAGTTAATCAGCATGCGCTCATG
CACCGCTCTGGAGCTGCAAAGCCCCTCGCAGCGCTGCTCACCAACACCGCGCACCGCCCCGGCCCAGCCT
GCAGCACGCGCTGCAAACAGGAAAGAAACAAAATATTGCCCAAATGTAGGCAAAGGCATTCGGCTGCCTT
GACCTCCGCCGGGCCGGGCCCTGCCTGACTCAGCTCCTTACTCAGCGCTCGCTTCCTCCCTCCGGCTGCC
ACCGCCGCAGCGCACACCCTGACAAAGAGTGGCCCTTAACGGGCTCTGAGGTGCACCCAGCAGTGCACTC
AGCAGTCCAAGGGCCGGCCTGGAGGTTTGCACCGCTACGTGCTGACATTAGCATTGAACTTGGCCCTGGG
TAGTGCTGCAGGCCGGGCGGGGTGGGTGTAGAGAGTGCAGCGCGCGTTGCACCCGGTGCCCCTTCCCCTC
CCTTGCATCCCAGCAGGCTGCACCCCAGCACCAGGCCCGTGCATGCATGCTCCTGGTGTTATTGCAGCCT
GGTGCATGCATGCGTCTTAGTGGTGCAGCGCTGTGCATGCATCCTCCTTGGTGTGTAGCAGC
Features (pLannotate 1.2.2; 16 found; start..end, strand, type, name):
    418..693     +  promoter       chicken β-actin promoter: No description available
    694..1653    +  intron         chimeric intron: chimera between introns from chicken β-actin and rabbit β-globin
   1728..2006    +  CDS            FRB*: T2098L mutant of FKBP-rapamycin binding domain of human FRAP binds synthetic ligands such as AP21967
   2130..2774    +  CDS            Rab5a: RAB5A_MOUSE - Also known as nnyRab5a. Experimental evidence at protein level: Swiss-Prot protein existence level 1. Small GTPase which cycles between active GTP-bound and inactive GDP-bound states. In its active state, binds to a variety of effector proteins to regulate cellular responses such as of intracellular membrane trafficking, from the formation of transport vesicles to their fusion with membranes. Active GTP-bound form is able to recruit to membranes different sets of downstream effectors directly responsible for vesicle formation, movement, tethering and fusion. RAB5A is required for
   2791..2876    +  CDS            large T antigen (fragment): large T antigen from SV40 (simian virus 40)
   2899..3033    +  polyA_signal   SV40 poly(A) signal: SV40 polyadenylation signal
   3089..3105    -  protein_bind   lac operator: The lac repressor binds to the lac operator to inhibit transcription in E. coli. This inhibition can be relieved by adding lactose or isopropyl-β-D-thiogalactopyranoside (IPTG). lac repressor encoded by lacI
   3113..3143    -  promoter       lac promoter: promoter for the E. coli lac operon
   3158..3179    -  protein_bind   CAP binding site: CAP binding activates transcription in the presence of cAMP. E. coli catabolite activator protein
   3192..3284    -  CDS            lacI (fragment): lac repressor; lacI; The lac repressor binds to the lac operator to inhibit transcription in E. coli. This inhibition can be relieved by adding lactose or isopropyl-β-D-thiogalactopyranoside (IPTG).
   3467..4055    -  rep_origin     ori: high-copy-number ColE1/pMB1/pBR322/pUC origin of replication
   4226..5086    -  CDS            AmpR: β-lactamase; bla; confers resistance to ampicillin, carbenicillin, and related antibiotics
   5087..5191    -  promoter       AmpR promoter: bla
   5286..5321    +  CDS            rop (fragment): Rop protein, which maintains plasmids at low copy number; rop
   5424..5522    +  misc_feature   bom (fragment): basis of mobility region from pBR322
   5528..5682    -  CDS            lacZα (fragment): LacZα fragment of β-galactosidase; lacZ fragment
