[The description below was written by a language model from this plasmid's Addgene catalogue record and pLannotate feature annotations shown in this document.]
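Description:
pBa-FRB-3myc-Rab5a is a 7,062 bp mammalian expression plasmid built on the pBa-FRB-3myc backbone. It drives expression of mouse Rab5a fused at its N terminus to an FRB domain and a triple myc epitope. Transcription comes from the chicken β-actin promoter followed by a chimeric chicken β-actin/rabbit β-globin intron, an arrangement that gives strong expression in mammalian cells. The transcript ends at an SV40 polyadenylation signal, which is preceded by a short annotated remnant of SV40 large T antigen sequence. In bacteria the plasmid replicates from a high-copy ColE1/pUC-type origin and is selected with ampicillin through the β-lactamase gene. Fragments of lac regulatory elements, lacI, lacZα, rop and bom are also annotated and appear to be carry-over from earlier cloning vectors. The depositor notes that the pBa backbone is prone to recombination. No mammalian selection marker is annotated.

The Rab5a insert sits between retained RsrII and HpaI sites, downstream of the tags. The feature table identifies the FRB domain as the T2098L mutant of the FKBP-rapamycin binding domain of human FRAP, a variant that binds synthetic rapamycin analogues such as AP21967. The myc repeats are not annotated separately, but they presumably lie in the gap between the FRB and Rab5a coding regions. Rab5a is a small GTPase that cycles between GTP- and GDP-bound states and recruits effectors to membranes to regulate vesicle trafficking. Fusing it to FRB allows ligand-induced dimerization with an FKBP-tagged partner, and the myc tag allows immunodetection. The associated publication describes an assay for preferential binding between Rabs, kinesins and specific endosomal subpopulations, which fits this design, although the record does not describe the partner constructs.
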