Addgene plasmid #64209: pBa-FRB-3myc-Rab5a
Purpose: Rab5a with N-terminal FRB and triple myc tags
Depositing lab: Gary Banker & Marvin Bentley. Depositing organization: Oregon Health & Science University. Publication: A novel assay reveals preferential binding between Rabs, kinesins, and specific endosomal subpopulations. Bentley M, Decker H, Luisi J, Banker G. J Cell Biol. 2015 Feb 2;208(3):273-281. Epub 2015 Jan 26. 10.1083/jcb.201408056 PubMed 25624392.
Backbone
  Vector backbone: pBa-FRB-3myc
  Backbone size w/o insert (bp): 6280
  Total vector size (bp): 7062
  Vector type: Mammalian Expression
Growth in bacteria
  Bacterial resistance: Ampicillin, 100 μg/mL
  Growth temperature: 37°C
  Growth strain: Stbl3
  Copy number: High Copy
Gene/Insert
  Gene/Insert name: Rab5a (alt name: Rab5)
  Species: M. musculus (mouse)
  Insert size (bp): 782
  GenBank ID: NM_025887
  Entrez Gene: Rab5a (a.k.a. 2410015H04Rik, nnyRab5a)
  Promoter: chicken Beta Actin
  Tag / fusion protein: FRB (N terminal on backbone); 3myc (N terminal on backbone)
  Cloning method: Restriction Enzyme; 5′ cloning site RsrII (not destroyed); 3′ cloning site HpaI (not destroyed)
  Sequencing primers: 5′ TTCGGCTTCTGGCGTGTGAC; 3′ GATGAGTTTGGACAAACCAC
Resource information
  A portion of this plasmid was derived from a plasmid made by: Rab5a received from Paul Barnes, Oregon Health & Science University
Terms and licenses: Academic/Nonprofit Terms; Industry Terms: Not Available to Industry
Depositor comments: pBa vector is susceptable to recombination and should not be grown in fast growing bacteria or cloned using recombination. XL 10-Gold, Stbl3, OmniMax2, DH5alpha, and XL 1-Blue are suitable growth strains.
How to cite: pBa-FRB-3myc-Rab5a was a gift from Gary Banker & Marvin Bentley (Addgene plasmid # 64209 ; http://n2t.net/addgene:64209 ; RRID:Addgene_64209)
