>Addgene plasmid #64209 | pBa-FRB-3myc-Rab5a | addgene partial sequence | sequence record 114790 | pCAGGS5 5'-ggttcggcttctggcgtgtgacc-3'
CTCCGCAGCCCCCAAGCTTGGCGCGCCTAGGCCTACCATGGCTTCTAGAATCCTCTGGCATGAGATGTGG
CATGAAGGCCTGGAAGAGGCATCTCGTTTGTACTTTGGGGAAAGGAACGTGAAAGGCATGTTTGAGGTGC
TGGAGCCCTTGCATGCTATGATGGAACGGGGCCCCCAGACTCTGAAGGAAACATCCTTTAATCAGGCCTA
TGGTCGAGATTTAATGGAGGCCCAAGAGTGGTGCAGGAAGTACATGAAATCAGGGAATGTCAAGGACCTC
CTCCAAGCCTGGGACCTCTATTATCATGTGTTCCGACGAATCTCAAAGACTAGTTATCCGTACGGAATGC
AGAAGCTGATCTCAGAGGAGGACCTGCAAAAACTTATTTCTGAAGAGGATCTGCAAAAGCTTATTTCTGA
AGAAGATCTGTACAAGCGGACCGGAAGTGGAATGGCTAATCGAGGAGCAACAAGACCCAACGGGCCAAAT
ACTGGAAATAAAATATGCCAGTTCAAACTGGTCCTTCTAGGAGAGTCTGCTGTTGGCAAATCAAGCCTGG
TTCTTCGCTTTGTGAAAGGCCAATTTCATGAATTTCAAGAGAGTACCATTGGGGCTGCCTTTCTAACCCA
AACTGTGTGTCTTGATGACACAACAGTAAAATTTGAAATATGGGATACAGCTGGTCAAGAACGGTATCAT
AGCTTAGCACCAATGTACTACCGAGGAGCACAAGCAGCCATAGTTGTGTATGATATCACAA
