>Addgene plasmid #64209 | pBa-FRB-3myc-Rab5a | addgene partial sequence | sequence record 116259 | Lac-promoter 5'-CACTTTATGCTTCCGGCTCG-3'
ATTTCACACAGGAAACAGCTATGACATGATTACGAATTCGAGCTCGGTACCCGGGGATCCAGACATGATA
AGATACATTGATGAGTTTGGACAAACCACAACTAGAATGCAGTGAAAAAAATGCTTTATTTGTGAAATTT
GTGATGCTATTGCTTTATTTGTAACCATTATAAGCTGCAATAAACAAGTTAACAACAACAATTGCATTCA
TTTTATGTTTCAGGTTCAGGGGGAGGTGTGGGAGGTTTTTTAAAGCAAGTAAAACCTCTACAGATGTGAT
ATGGCTGATTATGATCATTACTTATCTAGAATCAGTTACTACAACACTGGCTTCTGGCTGGCTGTGCAGG
CTCAGTAAGGTCTACTCCTCGTCCTCTGGCTGAGTTTGCACCAGGATTCTGTGGTTCATTCTTTGGCAGC
TTTTTAGCTATTGCCATAAATATTTCATTTACATTCATTGATGTCTTAGCTGATGTCTCCATAAATAATA
AGCTGTTGTCATCTGCATAGGACTGTGCTTCCTGGAAGTCAACAGCTCTTTTATTTGCTAAGTCAGCTTT
GTTTCCTGACAAAGCTATCACAATATTAGGACTTGCTTGCCTTTGAAGTTCTTTAACCCAGTTTTTTGCT
CTCGCAAAGGATTCCTCATTTGTGATATCATACACAACTATGGCTGCTTGTGCTCCTCGGTAGTACATTG
GTGC
